>Addgene plasmid #125827 | pET151-GST-PP-RPN13 (19-132) R104D | addgene full sequence | sequence record 245574 | Addgene NGS Result
TAATACGACTCACTATAGGGGAATTGTGAGCGGATAACAATTCCCCTCTAGAAATAATTTTGTTTAACTT
TAAGAAGGAGATATACATATGGGAATTGATCCCTTCACCATGTCCCCTATACTAGGTTATTGGAAAATTA
AGGGCCTTGTGCAACCCACTCGACTTCTTTTGGAATATCTTGAAGAAAAATATGAAGAGCATTTGTATGA
GCGCGATGAAGGTGATAAATGGCGAAACAAAAAGTTTGAATTGGGTTTGGAGTTTCCCAATCTTCCTTAT
TATATTGATGGTGATGTTAAATTAACACAGTCTATGGCCATCATACGTTATATAGCTGACAAGCACAACA
TGTTGGGTGGTTGTCCAAAAGAGCGTGCAGAGATTTCAATGCTTGAAGGAGCGGTTTTGGATATTAGATA
CGGTGTTTCGAGAATTGCATATAGTAAAGACTTTGAAACTCTCAAAGTTGATTTTCTTAGCAAGCTACCT
GAAATGCTGAAAATGTTCGAAGATCGTTTATGTCATAAAACATATTTAAATGGTGATCATGTAACCCATC
CTGACTTCATGTTGTATGACGCTCTTGATGTTGTTTTATACATGGACCCAATGTGCCTGGATGCGTTCCC
AAAATTAGTTTGTTTTAAAAAACGTATTGAAGCTATCCCACAAATTGATAAGTACTTGAAATCCAGCAAG
TATATAGCATGGCCTTTGCAGGGCTGGCAAGCCACGTTTGGTGGTGGCGACCATCCTCCAAAATCGGATC
TGGAAGTTCTGTTCCAGGGGCCGTCCAACAAGTACTTGGTGGAGTTTCGGGCGGGAAAGATGTCCCTGAA
GGGGACCACCGTGACTCCGGATAAGCGGAAAGGGCTGGTGTACATTCAGCAGACGGACGACTCGCTTATT
CACTTCTGCTGGAAGGACAGGACGTCCGGGAACGTGGAAGACGACTTGATCATCTTCCCTGACGACTGTG
AGTTCAAGCGGGTGCCGCAGTGCCCCAGCGGGAGGGTCTACGTGCTGAAGTTCAAGGCAGGGTCCAAGGA
TCTTTTCTTCTGGATGCAGGAACCCAAGACAGACCAGGATGAGGAGCATTGCCGGAAAGTCAACGAGTAT
CTGAACAACCCCCCGTAAAAGGGCGAGCTCAGATCCGGCTGCTAACAAAGCCCGAAAGGAAGCTGAGTTG
GCTGCTGCCACCGCTGAGCAATAACTAGCATAACCCCTTGGGGCCTCTAAACGGGTCTTGAGGGGTTTTT
TGCTGAAAGGAGGAACTATATCCGGATATCCCGCAAGAGGCCCGGCAGTACCGGCATAACCAAGCCTATG
CCTACAGCATCCAGGGTGACGGTGCCGAGGATGACGATGAGCGCATTGTTAGATTTCATACACGGTGCCT
GACTGCGTTAGCAATTTAACTGTGATAAACTACCGCATTAAAGCTAGCTTATCGATGATAAGCTGTCAAA
CATGAGAATTAATTCTTGAAGACGAAAGGGCCTCGTGATACGCCTATTTTTATAGGTTAATGTCATGATA
ATAATGGTTTCTTAGACGTCAGGTGGCACTTTTCGGGGAAATGTGCGCGGAACCCCTATTTGTTTATTTT
TCTAAATACATTCAAATATGTATCCGCTCATGAGACAATAACCCTGATAAATGCTTCAATAATATTGAAA
AAGGAAGAGTATGAGTATTCAACATTTCCGTGTCGCCCTTATTCCCTTTTTTGCGGCATTTTGCCTTCCT
GTTTTTGCTCACCCAGAAACGCTGGTGAAAGTAAAAGATGCTGAAGATCAGTTGGGTGCACGAGTGGGTT
ACATCGAACTGGATCTCAACAGCGGTAAGATCCTTGAGAGTTTTCGCCCCGAAGAACGTTTTCCAATGAT
GAGCACTTTTAAAGTTCTGCTATGTGGCGCGGTATTATCCCGTGTTGACGCCGGGCAAGAGCAACTCGGT
CGCCGCATACACTATTCTCAGAATGACTTGGTTGAGTACTCACCAGTCACAGAAAAGCATCTTACGGATG
GCATGACAGTAAGAGAATTATGCAGTGCTGCCATAACCATGAGTGATAACACTGCGGCCAACTTACTTCT
GACAACGATCGGAGGACCGAAGGAGCTAACCGCTTTTTTGCACAACATGGGGGATCATGTAACTCGCCTT
GATCGTTGGGAACCGGAGCTGAATGAAGCCATACCAAACGACGAGCGTGACACCACGATGCCTGCAGCAA
TGGCAACAACGTTGCGCAAACTATTAACTGGCGAACTACTTACTCTAGCTTCCCGGCAACAATTAATAGA
CTGGATGGAGGCGGATAAAGTTGCAGGACCACTTCTGCGCTCGGCCCTTCCGGCTGGCTGGTTTATTGCT
GATAAATCTGGAGCCGGTGAGCGTGGGTCTCGCGGTATCATTGCAGCACTGGGGCCAGATGGTAAGCCCT
CCCGTATCGTAGTTATCTACACGACGGGGAGTCAGGCAACTATGGATGAACGAAATAGACAGATCGCTGA
GATAGGTGCCTCACTGATTAAGCATTGGTAACTGTCAGACCAAGTTTACTCATATATACTTTAGATTGAT
TTAAAACTTCATTTTTAATTTAAAAGGATCTAGGTGAAGATCCTTTTTGATAATCTCATGACCAAAATCC
CTTAACGTGAGTTTTCGTTCCACTGAGCGTCAGACCCCGTAGAAAAGATCAAAGGATCTTCTTGAGATCC
TTTTTTTCTGCGCGTAATCTGCTGCTTGCAAACAAAAAAACCACCGCTACCAGCGGTGGTTTGTTTGCCG
GATCAAGAGCTACCAACTCTTTTTCCGAAGGTAACTGGCTTCAGCAGAGCGCAGATACCAAATACTGTCC
TTCTAGTGTAGCCGTAGTTAGGCCACCACTTCAAGAACTCTGTAGCACCGCCTACATACCTCGCTCTGCT
AATCCTGTTACCAGTGGCTGCTGCCAGTGGCGATAAGTCGTGTCTTACCGGGTTGGACTCAAGACGATAG
TTACCGGATAAGGCGCAGCGGTCGGGCTGAACGGGGGGTTCGTGCACACAGCCCAGCTTGGAGCGAACGA
CCTACACCGAACTGAGATACCTACAGCGTGAGCTATGAGAAAGCGCCACGCTTCCCGAAGGGAGAAAGGC
GGACAGGTATCCGGTAAGCGGCAGGGTCGGAACAGGAGAGCGCACGAGGGAGCTTCCAGGGGGAAACGCC
TGGTATCTTTATAGTCCTGTCGGGTTTCGCCACCTCTGACTTGAGCGTCGATTTTTGTGATGCTCGTCAG
GGGGGCGGAGCCTATGGAAAAACGCCAGCAACGCGGCCTTTTTACGGTTCCTGGCCTTTTGCTGGCCTTT
TGCTCACATGTTCTTTCCTGCGTTATCCCCTGATTCTGTGGATAACCGTATTACCGCCTTTGAGTGAGCT
GATACCGCTCGCCGCAGCCGAACGACCGAGCGCAGCGAGTCAGTGAGCGAGGAAGCGGAAGAGCGCCTGA
TGCGGTATTTTCTCCTTACGCATCTGTGCGGTATTTCACACCGCAATGGTGCACTCTCAGTACAATCTGC
TCTGATGCCGCATAGTTAAGCCAGTATACACTCCGCTATCGCTACGTGACTGGGTCATGGCTGCGCCCCG
ACACCCGCCAACACCCGCTGACGCGCCCTGACGGGCTTGTCTGCTCCCGGCATCCGCTTACAGACAAGCT
GTGACCGTCTCCGGGAGCTGCATGTGTCAGAGGTTTTCACCGTCATCACCGAAACGCGCGAGGCAGCTGC
GGTAAAGCTCATCAGCGTGGTCGTGAAGCGATTCACAGATGTCTGCCTGTTCATCCGCGTCCAGCTCGTT
GAGTTTCTCCAGAAGCATTAATGTCTGGCTTCTGATAAAGCGGGCCATGTTAAGGGCGGTTTTTTCCTGT
TTGGTCACTGATGCCTCCGTGTAAGGGGGATTTCTGTTCATGGGGGTAATGATACCGATGAAACGAGAGA
GGATGCTCACGATACGGGTTACTGATGATGAACATGCCCGGTTACTGGAACGTTGTGAGGGTAAACAACT
GGCGGTATGGATGCGGCGGGACCAGAGAAAAATCACTCAGGGTCAATGCCAGCGCTTCGTTAATACAGAT
GTAGGTGTTCCACAGGGTAGCCAGCAGCATCCTGCGATGCAGATCCGGAACATAATGGTGCAGGGCGCTG
ACTTCCGCGTTTCCAGACTTTACGAAACACGGAAACCGAAGACCATTCATGTTGTTGCTCAGGTCGCAGA
CGTTTTGCAGCAGCAGTCGCTTCACGTTCGCTCGCGTATCGGTGATTCATTCTGCTAACCAGTAAGGCAA
CCCCGCCAGCCTAGCCGGGTCCTCAACGACAGGAGCACGATCATGCGCACCCGTGGCCAGGACCCAACGC
TGCCCGAGATGCGCCGCGTGCGGCTGCTGGAGATGGCGGACGCGATGGATATGTTCTGCCAAGGGTTGGT
TTGCGCATTCACAGTTCTCCGCAAGAATTGATTGGCTCCAATTCTTGGAGTGGTGAATCCGTTAGCGAGG
TGCCGCCGGCTTCCATTCAGGTCGAGGTGGCCCGGCCCCATGCACCGCGACGCAACGCGGGGAGGCAGAC
AAGGTATAGGGCGGCGCCTACAATCCATGCCAACCCGTTCCATGTGCTCGCCGAGGCGGCATAAATCGCC
GTGACGATCAGCGGTCCAATGATCGAAGTTAGGCTGGTAAGAGCCGCGAGCGATCCTTGAAGCTGTCCCT
GATGGTCGTCATCTACCTGCCTGGACAGCATGGCCTGCAACGCGGGCATCCCGATGCCGCCGGAAGCGAG
AAGAATCATAATGGGGAAGGCCATCCAGCCTCGCGTCGCGAACGCCAGCAAGACGTAGCCCAGCGCGTCG
GCCGCCATGCCGGCGATAATGGCCTGCTTCTCGCCGAAACGTTTGGTGGCGGGACCAGTGACGAAGGCTT
GAGCGAGGGCGTGCAAGATTCCGAATACCGCAAGCGACAGGCCGATCATCGTCGCGCTCCAGCGAAAGCG
GTCCTCGCCGAAAATGACCCAGAGCGCTGCCGGCACCTGTCCTACGAGTTGCATGATAAAGAAGACAGTC
ATAAGTGCGGCGACGATAGTCATGCCCCGCGCCCACCGGAAGGAGCTGACTGGGTTGAAGGCTCTCAAGG
GCATCGGTCGAGATCCCGGTGCCTAATGAGTGAGCTAACTTACATTAATTGCGTTGCGCTCACTGCCCGC
TTTCCAGTCGGGAAACCTGTCGTGCCAGCTGCATTAATGAATCGGCCAACGCGCGGGGAGAGGCGGTTTG
CGTATTGGGCGCCAGGGTGGTTTTTCTTTTCACCAGTGAGACGGGCAACAGCTGATTGCCCTTCACCGCC
TGGCCCTGAGAGAGTTGCAGCAAGCGGTCCACGCTGGTTTGCCCCAGCAGGCGAAAATCCTGTTTGATGG
TGGTTAACGGCGGGATATAACATGAGCTGTCTTCGGTATCGTCGTATCCCACTACCGAGATATCCGCACC
AACGCGCAGCCCGGACTCGGTAATGGCGCGCATTGCGCCCAGCGCCATCTGATCGTTGGCAACCAGCATC
GCAGTGGGAACGATGCCCTCATTCAGCATTTGCATGGTTTGTTGAAAACCGGACATGGCACTCCAGTCGC
CTTCCCGTTCCGCTATCGGCTGAATTTGATTGCGAGTGAGATATTTATGCCAGCCAGCCAGACGCAGACG
CGCCGAGACAGAACTTAATGGGCCCGCTAACAGCGCGATTTGCTGGTGACCCAATGCGACCAGATGCTCC
ACGCCCAGTCGCGTACCGTCTTCATGGGAGAAAATAATACTGTTGATGGGTGTCTGGTCAGAGACATCAA
GAAATAACGCCGGAACATTAGTGCAGGCAGCTTCCACAGCAATGGCATCCTGGTCATCCAGCGGATAGTT
AATGATCAGCCCACTGACGCGTTGCGCGAGAAGATTGTGCACCGCCGCTTTACAGGCTTCGACGCCGCTT
CGTTCTACCATCGACACCACCACGCTGGCACCCAGTTGATCGGCGCGAGATTTAATCGCCGCGACAATTT
GCGACGGCGCGTGCAGGGCCAGACTGGAGGTGGCAACGCCAATCAGCAACGACTGTTTGCCCGCCAGTTG
TTGTGCCACGCGGTTGGGAATGTAATTCAGCTCCGCCATCGCCGCTTCCACTTTTTCCCGCGTTTTCGCA
GAAACGTGGCTGGCCTGGTTCACCACGCGGGAAACGGTCTGATAAGAGACACCGGCATACTCTGCGACAT
CGTATAACGTTACTGGTTTCACATTCACCACCCTGAATTGACTCTCTTCCGGGCGCTATCATGCCATACC
GCGAAAGGTTTTGCGCCATTCGATGGTGTCCGGGATCTCGACGCTCTCCCTTATGCGACTCCTGCATTAG
GAAGCAGCCCAGTAGTAGGTTGAGGCCGTTGAGCACCGCCGCCGCAAGGAATGGTGCATGCAAGGAGATG
GCGCCCAACAGTCCCCCGGCCACGGGGCCTGCCACCATACCCACGCCGAAACAAGCGCTCATGAGCCCGA
AGTGGCGAGCCCGATCTTCCCCATCGGTGATGTCGGCGATATAGGCGCCAGCAACCGCACCTGTGGCGCC
GGTGATGCCGGCCACGATGCGTCCGGCGTAGAGGATCGAGATCTCGATCCCGCGAAAT
Features (pLannotate 1.2.2; 20 found; start..end, strand, type, name):
      1..19      +  promoter       T7 promoter: promoter for bacteriophage T7 RNA polymerase
     20..44      +  protein_bind   lac operator: The lac repressor binds to the lac operator to inhibit transcription in E. coli. This inhibition can be relieved by adding lactose or isopropyl-β-D-thiogalactopyranoside (IPTG). lac repressor encoded by lacI
     59..81      +  RBS            RBS: efficient ribosome binding site from bacteriophage T7 gene 10 (Olins and Rangwala, 1989)
    110..763     +  CDS            GST26_SCHJA: Experimental evidence at protein level: Swiss-Prot protein existence level 1. GST isoenzymes appear to play a central role in the parasite detoxification system. Other functions are also suspected including a role in increasing the solubility of haematin in the parasite gut. From Schistosoma japonicum (Blood fluke).
    785..1150    +  CDS            ADRM1 (fragment): ADRM1_HUMAN - Also known as GP110. Experimental evidence at protein level: Swiss-Prot protein existence level 1. Component of the 26S proteasome, a multiprotein complex involved in the ATP-dependent degradation of ubiquitinated proteins. This complex plays a key role in the maintenance of protein homeostasis by removing misfolded or damaged proteins, which could impair cellular functions, and by removing proteins whose functions are no longer required. Therefore, the proteasome participates in numerous cellular processes, including cell cycle progression, apoptosis, or DNA damage repair. Withi
   1158..1207    +  CDS            SET1 (fragment): solubility-enhancement tag derived from T7 phage gene 10B
   1215..1262    +  terminator     T7 terminator: transcription terminator for bacteriophage T7 RNA polymerase
   1285..1389    -  CDS            TcR (fragment): tetracycline efflux protein; tet; confers resistance to tetracycline
   1446..1469    -  promoter       tet promoter (fragment): E. coli promoter for tetracycline efflux protein gene
   1586..1690    +  promoter       AmpR promoter: bla
   1691..2551    +  CDS            AmpR: β-lactamase; bla; confers resistance to ampicillin, carbenicillin, and related antibiotics
   2722..3310    +  rep_origin     ori: high-copy-number ColE1/pMB1/pBR322/pUC origin of replication
   3496..3635    -  misc_feature   bom: basis of mobility region from pBR322
   3737..3928    -  CDS            rop: Rop protein, which maintains plasmids at low copy number; rop
   3945..4325    +  CDS            YPB1_ECOLX: Protein predicted: Swiss-Prot protein existence level 4. From Escherichia coli.
   4567..5191    -  CDS            TcR (fragment): tetracycline efflux protein; tet; confers resistance to tetracycline
   5206..5227    -  protein_bind   CAP binding site: CAP binding activates transcription in the presence of cAMP. E. coli catabolite activator protein
   5240..6322    -  CDS            lacI: lac repressor; lacI; The lac repressor binds to the lac operator to inhibit transcription in E. coli. This inhibition can be relieved by adding lactose or isopropyl-β-D-thiogalactopyranoside (IPTG).
   6323..6400    -  promoter       lacI promoter: lacI
   6408..6687    -  CDS            TcR (fragment): tetracycline efflux protein; tet; confers resistance to tetracycline
