[The description below was written by a language model from this plasmid's Addgene catalogue record and pLannotate feature annotations shown in this document.]
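Description:
pET151-GST-PP-RPN13 (19-132) R104D is a bacterial expression plasmid built on the pET151-D-TOPO backbone, from which the vector's N-terminal His-tag has been removed. It is a 6,708 nt construct propagated in E. coli through a ColE1/pBR322-type origin. The bom site and rop gene are also present, and rop normally restrains copy number, although the record lists copy number as unknown. Selection is with ampicillin via the β-lactamase gene under its own promoter. Several short tetracycline-resistance fragments and a partial tet promoter are annotated, but these look like non-functional remnants of the pBR322 lineage rather than a usable marker.

The expression cassette is a standard T7lac arrangement. A T7 promoter is followed by a lac operator and the T7 gene 10 ribosome binding site, and the plasmid carries its own lacI gene. Transcription is therefore repressed until IPTG induction in a host that supplies T7 RNA polymerase. The open reading frame encodes Schistosoma japonicum glutathione S-transferase fused N-terminally to residues 19-132 of human RPN13 (ADRM1), a ubiquitin receptor of the 26S proteasome. This fragment carries an arginine-to-aspartate substitution at position 104. The "PP" in the name and the short gap between the GST and ADRM1 features suggest a protease cleavage linker, but the record does not explicitly define it. A T7 terminator closes the cassette, and the small fragment annotated just upstream of it as a gene 10-derived solubility tag is probably residual vector sequence.

The plasmid is intended for producing GST-tagged mutant RPN13 in E. coli. The associated study examined how RPN13 binds the proteasome scaffolding protein RPN2, so the recombinant protein likely served in purification and binding experiments.
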