Addgene plasmid #125827: pET151-GST-PP-RPN13 (19-132) R104D
Purpose: Expresses GST-RPN13 (19-132) R104D in E.coli
Depositing lab: Chris Hill. Depositing organization: University of Utah. Publication: Phosphorylation of Tyr950 in the proteasome scaffolding protein RPN2 modulates its interaction with the ubiquitin receptor RPN13. Hemmis CW, Heard SC, Hill CP. J Biol Chem. 2019 May 7. pii: AC119.008881. doi: 10.1074/jbc.AC119.008881. PubMed 31064842.
Backbone
  Vector backbone: pET151-D-TOPO
  Modifications to backbone: N-terminal His-tag removed
  Vector type: Bacterial Expression
Growth in bacteria
  Bacterial resistance: Ampicillin, 100 μg/mL
  Growth temperature: 37°C
  Growth strain: DH5alpha
  Copy number: Unknown
Gene/Insert
  Gene/Insert name: RPN13 (alt name: ADRM1)
  Species: H. sapiens (human)
  Insert size (bp): 339
  Mutation: changed arginine 104 to aspartate
  GenBank ID: NM_175573
  Entrez Gene: ADRM1 (a.k.a. ARM-1, ARM1, GP110, PSMD16)
  Promoter: T7
  Tag / fusion protein: GST (N terminal on insert)
  Cloning method: TOPO Cloning
  Sequencing primers: 5′ T7; 3′ T7Ter
Terms and licenses: Academic/Nonprofit Terms; Industry Terms: Not Available to Industry
How to cite: pET151-GST-PP-RPN13 (19-132) R104D was a gift from Chris Hill (Addgene plasmid # 125827 ; http://n2t.net/addgene:125827 ; RRID:Addgene_125827)
