>Addgene plasmid #125827 | pET151-GST-PP-RPN13 (19-132) R104D | depositor partial sequence | sequence record 240861 | ORF
ATGTCCCCTATACTAGGTTATTGGAAAATTAAGGGCCTTGTGCAACCCACTCGACTTCTTTTGGAATATC
TTGAAGAAAAATATGAAGAGCATTTGTATGAGCGCGATGAAGGTGATAAATGGCGAAACAAAAAGTTTGA
ATTGGGTTTGGAGTTTCCCAATCTTCCTTATTATATTGATGGTGATGTTAAATTAACACAGTCTATGGCC
ATCATACGTTATATAGCTGACAAGCACAACATGTTGGGTGGTTGTCCAAAAGAGCGTGCAGAGATTTCAA
TGCTTGAAGGAGCGGTTTTGGATATTAGATACGGTGTTTCGAGAATTGCATATAGTAAAGACTTTGAAAC
TCTCAAAGTTGATTTTCTTAGCAAGCTACCTGAAATGCTGAAAATGTTCGAAGATCGTTTATGTCATAAA
ACATATTTAAATGGTGATCATGTAACCCATCCTGACTTCATGTTGTATGACGCTCTTGATGTTGTTTTAT
ACATGGACCCAATGTGCCTGGATGCGTTCCCAAAATTAGTTTGTTTTAAAAAACGTATTGAAGCTATCCC
ACAAATTGATAAGTACTTGAAATCCAGCAAGTATATAGCATGGCCTTTGCAGGGCTGGCAAGCCACGTTT
GGTGGTGGCGACCATCCTCCAAAATCGGATCTGGAAGTTCTGTTCCAGGGGCCGTCCAACAAGTACTTGG
TGGAGTTTCGGGCGGGAAAGATGTCCCTGAAGGGGACCACCGTGACTCCGGATAAGCGGAAAGGGCTGGT
GTACATTCAGCAGACGGACGACTCGCTTATTCACTTCTGCTGGAAGGACAGGACGTCCGGGAACGTGGAA
GACGACTTGATCATCTTCCCTGACGACTGTGAGTTCAAGCGGGTGCCGCAGTGCCCCAGCGGGAGGGTCT
ACGTGCTGAAGTTCAAGGCAGGGTCCAAGGATCTTTTCTTCTGGATGCAGGAACCCAAGACAGACCAGGA
TGAGGAGCATTGCCGGAAAGTCAACGAGTATCTGAACAACCCCCCGTAA
